Addgene plasmid #13282: GFP-NPM NESM
Depositing lab: Xin Wang. Publication: Temporal and spatial control of nucleophosmin by the Ran-Crm1 complex in centrosome duplication. Wang W, Budhu A, Forgues M, Wang XW. Nat Cell Biol. 2005 Aug . 7(8):823-30. 10.1038/ncb1282 PubMed 16041368.
Backbone
  Vector backbone: pEGFP-C2
  Backbone size w/o insert (bp): 4700
  Vector type: Mammalian Expression
  Selectable markers: Neomycin (select with G418)
Growth in bacteria
  Bacterial resistance: Kanamycin, 50 μg/mL
  Growth temperature: 37°C
  Growth strain: DH5alpha
  Copy number: High Copy
Gene/Insert
  Gene/Insert name: NPM (alt name: B23.1)
  Species: H. sapiens (human)
  Insert size (bp): 900
  Mutation: L100A, L102A
  Entrez Gene: NPM1 (a.k.a. B23, NPM)
  Tag / fusion protein: Flag (N terminal on insert)
  Cloning method: Restriction Enzyme; 5′ cloning site BamHI (not destroyed); 3′ cloning site XbaI (not destroyed)
  Sequencing primers: 5′ EGFP-C
Resource information
  A portion of this plasmid was derived from a plasmid made by: K. Nagata (U of Tsukuba, Japan)
Terms and licenses: Academic/Nonprofit Terms; Industry Terms: Not Available to Industry
Depositor comments: NESM=nuclear export signal mutant
How to cite: GFP-NPM NESM was a gift from Xin Wang (Addgene plasmid # 13282 ; http://n2t.net/addgene:13282 ; RRID:Addgene_13282)
