[The description below was written by a language model from this plasmid's Addgene catalogue record.]
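Description:
GFP-NPM NESM is a mammalian expression plasmid built on the pEGFP-C2 backbone (about 4.7 kb without insert), carrying a roughly 900 bp human nucleophosmin coding sequence (NPM1, also called B23 or B23.1). pEGFP-C-series vectors place the inserted gene downstream of and in frame with EGFP, so the encoded protein should be nucleophosmin with EGFP fused at its N-terminus. The record also lists a Flag tag at the N-terminal end of the insert, which would place it between EGFP and NPM. The insert was cloned between BamHI and XbaI sites, both of which are retained. The catalogue entry does not name the promoter or list individual features. The commercial pEGFP-C2 backbone normally drives expression from the CMV immediate-early promoter, but that is not stated here. The plasmid is maintained in E. coli at high copy under kanamycin selection, and the same type of resistance cassette allows G418 (neomycin) selection of stably transfected mammalian cells.

The defining feature is a pair of point substitutions, L100A and L102A, and the depositor's note explains that "NESM" stands for nuclear export signal mutant. Replacing these leucines with alanine is intended to disable a leucine-rich export motif of the kind recognised by the exportin Crm1. The associated study concerns temporal and spatial control of nucleophosmin by the Ran-Crm1 complex during centrosome duplication. The construct is therefore suited to live or fixed-cell fluorescence imaging of nucleophosmin localisation when this export signal is disrupted, typically by comparison with a wild-type fusion. Part of the plasmid was derived from a construct made in another laboratory.
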