>Addgene plasmid #13282 | GFP-NPM NESM | addgene partial sequence | sequence record 19653 | EGFP-C 5'-CATGGTCCTGCTGGAGTTCGTG-3'
CCCGGGTCTCTGGCANGACGAGCTGTCAGTCCGGACTCAGATCTCGAGCTCAAGCTTCGAATTCTGCAGT
CGACGGTACCGCGGGCCCGGGATCCGCCGCCACCATGGACTACAAGGATGACGACGACAAGCATATGGAA
GATTCGATGGACATGGACATGAGCCCCCTGAGGCCCCAGAACTATCTTTTCGGTTGTGAACTAAAGGCCG
ACAAAGATTATCACTTTAAGGTGGATAATGATGAAAATGAGCACCAGTTATCTTTAAGAACGGTCAGTTT
AGGGGCTGGTGCAAAGGATGAGTTGCACATTGTTGAAGCAGAGGCAATGAATTACGAAGGCAGTCCAATT
AAAGTAACACTGGCAACTTTGAAAATGTCTGTACAGCCAACGGTTTCCCTTGGGGGCTTTGAAATAACAC
CACCAGTGGTCGCAAGGGCGAAGTGTGGTTCAGGGCCAGTGCATATTAGTGGACAGCACTTAGTAGCTGT
GGAGGAAGATGCAGAGTCAGAAGATGAAGAGGAGGAGGATGTGAAACTCTTAAGTATATCTGGAAAGCGG
TCTGCCCCTGGAGGTGGTAGCAAGGTTCCACAGAAAAAAGTAAAACTTGCTGCTGATGAAGATGATGACG
ATGATGATGAAGAGGATGATGATGAAGATGATGATGATGATGATTTTGATGATGGAGGAAGCTGAAGAAA
AAGCGCCAGTGAAGAAATCTATACGAGATACTCCAGCCAAAATGCACAAAGTCANAGNGGGGGAAATCGC
CNNCCCCNNCCCCCCCCNNNNNNGGNGGNCANNTTCTTNANAANCGNAAAANCTCTAAACC
